Addgene plasmid #124961: RV-mCD4-HH5-1
Purpose: Express the Helicobacter hepaticus specific TCRa/b HH5-1 in T cell hybridoma cells
Depositing lab: Dan Littman. Depositing organization: NYU Grossman School of Medicine. Publication: c-MAF-dependent regulatory T cells mediate immunological tolerance to a gut pathobiont. Xu M, Pokrovskii M, Ding Y, Yi R, Au C, Harrison OJ, Galan C, Belkaid Y, Bonneau R, Littman DR. Nature. 2018 Feb 15;554(7692):373-377. doi: 10.1038/nature25500. Epub 2018 Feb 7. PubMed 29414937.
Backbone
  Vector backbone: pMigR1
  Vector type: Mammalian Expression ; Retroviral
Growth in bacteria
  Bacterial resistance: Ampicillin, 100 μg/mL
  Growth temperature: 37°C
  Growth strain: NEB Stable
  Copy number: High Copy
Gene/Insert
  Gene/Insert name: HH5-1
  Species: M. musculus (mouse)
Terms and licenses: Academic/Nonprofit Terms; Industry Terms: Not Available to Industry
How to cite: RV-mCD4-HH5-1 was a gift from Dan Littman (Addgene plasmid # 124961 ; http://n2t.net/addgene:124961 ; RRID:Addgene_124961)
