[The description below was written by a language model from this plasmid's Addgene catalogue record and pLannotate feature annotations shown in this document.]
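Description:
RV-mCD4-HH5-1 is a gammaretroviral expression plasmid built on the pMigR1 (MSCV-type) backbone and designed to deliver the alpha and beta chains of HH5-1, a mouse T cell receptor specific for Helicobacter hepaticus, into T cell hybridoma cells. In bacteria it is maintained by a high-copy ColE1/pUC-type origin and selected with ampicillin through the β-lactamase gene. The remaining bacterial annotations (lac promoter and operator, and fragments of lacI, lacZα, rop, bom and the tetracycline resistance gene) are backbone remnants with no apparent functional role.

The transferred region lies between murine embryonic stem cell virus 5' and 3' LTRs. It contains the Ψ packaging signal and a truncated, start-codon-deficient gag segment, which together support encapsidation of the genomic RNA when gag, pol and env are supplied in trans by a packaging system. No internal promoter is annotated, so transcription is presumably driven by the 5' LTR. The payload is a single open reading frame in which a TCRα variable segment and the mouse Tcra constant region are joined through a P2A peptide to a mouse TCRβ variable segment and the Cβ2 constant region. Ribosomal skipping at P2A yields the two chains as separate polypeptides from one transcript. The variable alpha segment is annotated by homology to human TRAV17, although the record lists the insert as mouse.

Downstream, an EMCV IRES directs translation of a surface marker that can be used to identify transduced cells. The automated annotation identifies this marker as Thy1.1 (CD90.1), whereas the plasmid name suggests mouse CD4, and the record does not resolve this discrepancy.
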