Features (pLannotate 1.2.2; 23 found; start..end, strand, type, name):
      1..517     +  LTR            5' LTR: 5' long terminal repeat from murine embryonic stem cell virus
    581..922     +  misc_feature   MESV Ψ: packaging signal of murine embryonic stem cell virus
    989..1405    +  CDS            gag (truncated): truncated Moloney murine leukemia virus (MMLV) gag gene lacking the start codon
   1430..1756    +  CDS            TRAV17: TVA17_HUMAN - Protein inferred from homology: Swiss-Prot protein existence level 3. V region of the variable domain of T cell receptor (TR) alpha chain that participates in the antigen recognition (PubMed:24600447). Alpha-beta T cell receptors are antigen specific receptors which are essential to the immune response and are present on the cell surface of T lymphocytes. Recognize peptide-major histocompatibility (MH) (pMH) complexes that are displayed by antigen presenting cells (APC), a prerequisite for efficient T cell adaptive immunity against pathogens (PubMed:25493333). Binding of alpha-be
   1811..2224    +  CDS            Tcra: TCA_MOUSE - Experimental evidence at protein level: Swiss-Prot protein existence level 1. From Mus musculus (Mouse).
   2234..2289    +  CDS            P2A (fragment): 2A peptide from porcine teschovirus-1 polyprotein Eukaryotic ribosomes fail to insert a peptide bond between the Gly and Pro residues, yielding separate polypeptides.
   2324..2686    +  CDS            TVB5_MOUSE: Experimental evidence at protein level: Swiss-Prot protein existence level 1. From Mus musculus (Mouse).
   2687..3205    +  CDS            TCB2_MOUSE: Experimental evidence at protein level: Swiss-Prot protein existence level 1. From Mus musculus (Mouse).
   3318..3780    +  misc_feature   IRES: internal ribosome entry site (IRES) of the encephalomyocarditis virus (EMCV)
   3804..4292    +  CDS            Thy1.1: mouse GPI-anchored cell surface glycoprotein of the immunoglobulin superfamily This allele of Thy1 is also known as CD90.1.
   4359..4873    +  LTR            3' LTR: 3' long terminal repeat from murine embryonic stem cell virus
   5035..5051    -  protein_bind   lac operator: The lac repressor binds to the lac operator to inhibit transcription in E. coli. This inhibition can be relieved by adding lactose or isopropyl-β-D-thiogalactopyranoside (IPTG). lac repressor encoded by lacI
   5059..5089    -  promoter       lac promoter: promoter for the E. coli lac operon
   5104..5125    -  protein_bind   CAP binding site: CAP binding activates transcription in the presence of cAMP. E. coli catabolite activator protein
   5138..5230    -  CDS            lacI (fragment): lac repressor; lacI; The lac repressor binds to the lac operator to inhibit transcription in E. coli. This inhibition can be relieved by adding lactose or isopropyl-β-D-thiogalactopyranoside (IPTG).
   5413..6001    -  rep_origin     ori: high-copy-number ColE1/pMB1/pBR322/pUC origin of replication
   6172..7032    -  CDS            AmpR: β-lactamase; bla; confers resistance to ampicillin, carbenicillin, and related antibiotics
   7033..7137    -  promoter       AmpR promoter: bla
   7232..7267    +  CDS            rop (fragment): Rop protein, which maintains plasmids at low copy number; rop
   7369..7468    +  misc_feature   bom (fragment): basis of mobility region from pBR322
   7474..7623    -  CDS            lacZα (fragment): LacZα fragment of β-galactosidase; lacZ fragment
   7623..7824    -  CDS            TcR (fragment): tetracycline efflux protein; tet; confers resistance to tetracycline
   7825..7923    +  CDS            env (fragment): murine leukemia virus gPr80 envelope polyprotein precursor; env; proteolytically cleaved into gp70SU and p15TM subunits
>Addgene plasmid #124961 | RV-mCD4-HH5-1 | addgene full sequence | sequence record 246262 | Addgene NGS Result
AATGAAAGACCCCACCTGTAGGTTTGGCAAGCTAGCTTAAGTAACGCCATTTTGCAAGGCATGGAAAATA
CATAACTGAGAATAGAGAAGTTCAGATCAAGGTTAGGAACAGAGAGACAGCAGAATATGGGCCAAACAGG
ATATCTGTGGTAAGCAGTTCCTGCCCCGGCTCAGGGCCAAGAACAGATGGTCCCCAGATGCGGTCCCGCC
CTCAGCAGTTTCTAGAGAACCATCAGATGTTTCCAGGGTGCCCCAAGGACCTGAAATGACCCTGTGCCTT
ATTTGAACTAACCAATCAGTTCGCTTCTCGCTTCTGTTCGCGCGCTTCTGCTCCCCGAGCTCAATAAAAG
AGCCCACAACCCCTCACTCGGCGCGCCAGTCCTCCGATAGACTGCGTCGCCCGGGTACCCGTATTCCCAA
TAAAGCCTCTTGCTGTTTGCATCCGAATCGTGGACTCGCTGATCCTTGGGAGGGTCTCCTCAGATTGATT
GACTGCCCACCTCGGGGGTCTTTCATTTGGAGGTTCCACCGAGATTTGGAGACCCCTGCCCAGGGACCAC
CGACCCCCCCGCCGGGAGGTAAGCTGGCCAGCGGTCGTTTCGTGTCTGTCTCTGTCTTTGTGCGTGTTTG
TGCCGGCATCTAATGTTTGCGCCTGCGTCTGTACTAGTTAGCTAACTAGCTCTGTATCTGGCGGACCCGT
GGTGGAACTGACGAGTTCTGAACACCCGGCCGCAACCCTGGGAGACGTCCCAGGGACTTTGGGGGCCGTT
TTTGTGGCCCGACCTGAGGAAGGGAGTCGATGTGGAATCCGACCCCGTCAGGATATGTGGTTCTGGTAGG
AGACGAGAACCTAAAACAGTTCCCGCCTCCGTCTGAATTTTTGCTTTCGGTTTGGAACCGAAGCCGCGCG
TCTTGTCTGCTGCAGCGCTGCAGCATCGTTCTGTGTTGTCTCTGTCTGACTGTGTTTCTGTATTTGTCTG
AAAATTAGGGCCAGACTGTTACCACTCCCTTAAGTTTGACCTTAGGTCACTGGAAAGATGTCGAGCGGAT
CGCTCACAACCAGTCGGTAGATGTCAAGAAGAGACGTTGGGTTACCTTCTGCTCTGCAGAATGGCCAACC
TTTAACGTCGGATGGCCGCGAGACGGCACCTTTAACCGAGACCTCATCACCCAGGTTAAGATCAAGGTCT
TTTCACCTGGCCCGCATGGACACCCAGACCAGGTCCCCTACATCGTGACCTGGGAAGCCTTGGCTTTTGA
CCCCCCTCCCTGGGTCAAGCCCTTTGTACACCCTAAGCCTCCGCCTCCTCTTCCTCCATCCGCCCCGTCT
CTCCCCCTTGAACCTCCTCGTTCGACCCCGCCTCGATCCTCCCTTTATCCAGCCCTCACTCCTTCTCTAG
GCGCCGGAATTAGATCTCTCGAGGCCACCATGCACAGCCTCCTGGGGTTGTTGTTGTGGCTGCAACTGAC
AAGGGTGAATAGTCAACTAGCAGAAGAAAATTCGTGGGCCCTGAGCGTCCACGAGGGTGAAAGTGTCACG
GTGAATTGTAGTTACAAGACATCCATAACTGCCCTACAGTGGTACAGACAGAAGTCAGGCAAAGGCCCTG
CCCAGCTAATCTTAATACGTTCAAATGAGAGAGAGAAGCGCAATGGAAGACTCAGAGCCACCCTTGACAC
CTCCAGCCAGAGCAGCTCCTTGTCCATCACTGCTACTCGGTGTGAAGACACCGCTGTGTACTTCTGTGCT
ACTGATGATACCAATACAGGCAAATTAACCTTTGGGGATGGGACCGTGCTCACAGTGAAGCCAAACATCC
AGAACCCAGAACCTGCTGTGTACCAGTTAAAAGATCCTCGGTCTCAGGACAGCACCCTCTGCCTGTTCAC
CGACTTTGACTCCCAAATCAATGTGCCGAAAACCATGGAATCTGGAACGTTCATCACTGACAAAACTGTG
CTGGACATGAAAGCTATGGATTCCAAGAGCAATGGGGCCATTGCCTGGAGCAACCAGACAAGCTTCACCT
GCCAAGATATCTTCAAAGAGACCAACGCCACCTACCCCAGTTCAGACGTTCCCTGTGATGCCACGTTGAC
TGAGAAAAGCTTTGAAACAGATATGAACCTAAACTTTCAAAACCTGTCAGTTATGGGACTCCGAATCCTC
CTGCTGAAAGTAGCCGGATTTAACCTGCTCATGACGCTGAGGCTGTGGTCCAGTGGCTCCGGAGCCACGA
ACTTCTCTCTGTTAAAGCAAGCAGGAGACGTGGAAGAAAACCCCGGTCCCATGGGCTCCAGGCTCTTCTT
CGTGCTCTCCAGTCTCCTGTGTTCAAAACACATGGAGGCTGCAGTCACCCAAAGCCCAAGAAACAAGGTG
GCAGTAACAGGAGGAAAGGTGACATTGAGCTGTAATCAGACTAATAACCACAACAACATGTACTGGTATC
GGCAGGACACGGGGCATGGGCTGAGGCTGATCCATTATTCATATGGTGCTGGCAGCACTGAGAAAGGAGA
TATCCCTGATGGATACAAGGCCTCCAGACCAAGCCAAGAGAACTTCTCCCTCATTCTGGAGTTGGCTACC
CCCTCTCAGACATCAGTGTACTTCTGTGCCAGCGGTGGGACAGGGGGCAACCAAGACACCCAGTACTTTG
GGCCAGGCACTCGGCTCCTCGTGTTAGAAGATCTGAGAAATGTGACTCCACCCAAGGTCTCCTTGTTTGA
GCCATCAAAAGCAGAGATTGCAAACAAACAAAAGGCTACCCTCGTGTGCTTGGCCAGGGGCTTCTTCCCT
GACCACGTGGAGCTGAGCTGGTGGGTGAATGGCAAGGAGGTCCACAGTGGGGTCAGCACGGACCCTCAGG
CCTACAAGGAGAGCAATTATAGCTACTGCCTGAGCAGCCGCCTGAGGGTCTCTGCTACCTTCTGGCACAA
TCCTCGAAACCACTTCCGCTGCCAAGTGCAGTTCCATGGGCTTTCAGAGGAGGACAAGTGGCCAGAGGGC
TCACCCAAACCTGTCACACAGAACATCAGTGCAGAGGCCTGGGGCCGAGCAGACTGTGGAATCACTTCAG
CATCCTATCATCAGGGGGTTCTGTCTGCAACCATCCTCTATGAGATCCTACTGGGGAAGGCCACCCTATA
TGCTGTGCTGGTCAGTGGCCTGGTGCTGATGGCCATGGTCAAGAAAAAAAATTCCTGAGAATTCCGCCCC
CCCCCCCTAACGTTACTGGCCGAAGCCGCTTGGAATAAGGCCGGTGTGCGTTTGTCTATATGTTATTTTC
CACCATATTGCCGTCTTTTGGCAATGTGAGGGCCCGGAAACCTGGCCCTGTCTTCTTGACGAGCATTCCT
AGGGGTCTTTCCCCTCTCGCCAAAGGAATGCAAGGTCTGTTGAATGTCGTGAAGGAAGCAGTTCCTCTGG
AAGCTTCTTGAAGACAAACAACGTCTGTAGCGACCCTTTGCAGGCAGCGGAACCCCCCACCTGGCGACAG
GTGCCTCTGCGGCCAAAAGCCACGTGTATAAGATACACCTGCAAAGGCGGCACAACCCCAGTGCCACGTT
GTGAGTTGGATAGTTGTGGAAAGAGTCAAATGGCTCTCCTCAAGCGTATTCAACAAGGGGCTGAAGGATG
CCCAGAAGGTACCCCATTGTATGGGATCTGATCTGGGGCCTCGGTGCACATGCTTTACATGTGTTTAGTC
GAGGTTAAAAAAACGTCTAGGCCCCCCGAACCACGGGGACGTGGTTTTCCTTTGAAAAACACGATGATAA
TATGGCCACAACCATGGGCCACCATGAACCCAGCCATCAGCGTCGCTCTCCTGCTCTCAGTCTTGCAGGT
GTCCCGAGGGCAGAAGGTGACCAGCCTGACAGCCTGCCTGGTGAACCAAAACCTTCGCCTGGACTGCCGC
CATGAGAATAACACCAAGGATAACTCCATCCAGCATGAGTTCAGCCTGACCCGAGAGAAGAGGAAGCACG
TGCTCTCAGGCACCCTTGGGATACCCGAGCACACGTACCGCTCCCGCGTCACCCTCTCCAACCAGCCCTA
TATCAAGGTCCTTACCCTAGCCAACTTCACCACCAAGGATGAGGGCGACTACTTTTGTGAGCTTCGCGTC
TCGGGCGCGAATCCCATGAGCTCCAATAAAAGTATCAGTGTGTATAGAGACAAGCTGGTCAAGTGTGGCG
GCATAAGCCTGCTGGTTCAGAACACATCCTGGATGCTGCTGCTGCTGCTTTCCCTCTCCCTCCTCCAAGC
CCTGGACTTCATTTCTCTGTGAGTCGACCTGCAGCCAAGCTTATCGATAAAATAAAAGATTTTATTTAGT
CTCCAGAAAAAGGGGGGAATGAAAGACCCCACCTGTAGGTTTGGCAAGCTAGCTTAAGTAACGCCATTTT
GCAAGGCATGGAAAATACATAACTGAGAATAGAGAAGTTCAGATCAAGGTTAGGAACAGAGAGACAGCAG
AATATGGGCCAAACAGGATATCTGTGGTAAGCAGTTCCTGCCCCGGCTCAGGGCCAAGAACAGATGGTCC
CCAGATGCGGTCCCGCCCTCAGCAGTTTCTAGAGAACCATCAGATGTTTCCAGGGTGCCCCAAGGACCTG
AAATGACCCTGTGCCTTATTTGAACTAACCAATCAGTTCGCTTCTCGCTTCTGTTCGCGCGCTTCTGCTC
CCCGAGCTCAATAAAAGAGCCCACAACCCCTCACTCGGCGCGCCAGTCCTCCGATAGACTGCGTCGCCCG
GGTACCCGTGTATCCAATAAACCCTCTTGCAGTTGCATCCGACTTGTGGTCTCGCTGTTCCTTGGGAGGG
TCTCCTCTGAGTGATTGACTACCCGTCAGCGGGGGTCTTTCATGGGTAACAGTTTCTTGAAGTTGGAGAA
CAACATTCTGAGGGTAGGAGTCGAATATTAAGTAATCCTGACTCAATTAGCCACTGTTTTGAATCCACAT
ACTCCAATACTCCTGAAATAGTTCATTATGGACAGCGCAGAAAGAGCTGGGGAGAATTGTGAAATTGTTA
TCCGCTCACAATTCCACACAACATACGAGCCGGAAGCATAAAGTGTAAAGCCTGGGGTGCCTAATGAGTG
AGCTAACTCACATTAATTGCGTTGCGCTCACTGCCCGCTTTCCAGTCGGGAAACCTGTCGTGCCAGCTGC
ATTAATGAATCGGCCAACGCGCGGGGAGAGGCGGTTTGCGTATTGGGCGCTCTTCCGCTTCCTCGCTCAC
TGACTCGCTGCGCTCGGTCGTTCGGCTGCGGCGAGCGGTATCAGCTCACTCAAAGGCGGTAATACGGTTA
TCCACAGAATCAGGGGATAACGCAGGAAAGAACATGTGAGCAAAAGGCCAGCAAAAGGCCAGGAACCGTA
AAAAGGCCGCGTTGCTGGCGTTTTTCCATAGGCTCCGCCCCCCTGACGAGCATCACAAAAATCGACGCTC
AAGTCAGAGGTGGCGAAACCCGACAGGACTATAAAGATACCAGGCGTTTCCCCCTGGAAGCTCCCTCGTG
CGCTCTCCTGTTCCGACCCTGCCGCTTACCGGATACCTGTCCGCCTTTCTCCCTTCGGGAAGCGTGGCGC
TTTCTCATAGCTCACGCTGTAGGTATCTCAGTTCGGTGTAGGTCGTTCGCTCCAAGCTGGGCTGTGTGCA
CGAACCCCCCGTTCAGCCCGACCGCTGCGCCTTATCCGGTAACTATCGTCTTGAGTCCAACCCGGTAAGA
CACGACTTATCGCCACTGGCAGCAGCCACTGGTAACAGGATTAGCAGAGCGAGGTATGTAGGCGGTGCTA
CAGAGTTCTTGAAGTGGTGGCCTAACTACGGCTACACTAGAAGAACAGTATTTGGTATCTGCGCTCTGCT
GAAGCCAGTTACCTTCGGAAAAAGAGTTGGTAGCTCTTGATCCGGCAAACAAACCACCGCTGGTAGCGGT
GGTTTTTTTGTTTGCAAGCAGCAGATTACGCGCAGAAAAAAAGGATCTCAAGAAGATCCTTTGATCTTTT
CTACGGGGTCTGACGCTCAGTGGAACGAAAACTCACGTTAAGGGATTTTGGTCATGAGATTATCAAAAAG
GATCTTCACCTAGATCCTTTTAAATTAAAAATGAAGTTTTAAATCAATCTAAAGTATATATGAGTAAACT
TGGTCTGACAGTTACCAATGCTTAATCAGTGAGGCACCTATCTCAGCGATCTGTCTATTTCGTTCATCCA
TAGTTGCCTGACTCCCCGTCGTGTAGATAACTACGATACGGGAGGGCTTACCATCTGGCCCCAGTGCTGC
AATGATACCGCGAGACCCACGCTCACCGGCTCCAGATTTATCAGCAATAAACCAGCCAGCCGGAAGGGCC
GAGCGCAGAAGTGGTCCTGCAACTTTATCCGCCTCCATCCAGTCTATTAATTGTTGCCGGGAAGCTAGAG
TAAGTAGTTCGCCAGTTAATAGTTTGCGCAACGTTGTTGCCATTGCTACAGGCATCGTGGTGTCACGCTC
GTCGTTTGGTATGGCTTCATTCAGCTCCGGTTCCCAACGATCAAGGCGAGTTACATGATCCCCCATGTTG
TGCAAAAAAGCGGTTAGCTCCTTCGGTCCTCCGATCGTTGTCAGAAGTAAGTTGGCCGCAGTGTTATCAC
TCATGGTTATGGCAGCACTGCATAATTCTCTTACTGTCATGCCATCCGTAAGATGCTTTTCTGTGACTGG
TGAGTACTCAACCAAGTCATTCTGAGAATAGTGTATGCGGCGACCGAGTTGCTCTTGCCCGGCGTCAATA
CGGGATAATACCGCGCCACATAGCAGAACTTTAAAAGTGCTCATCATTGGAAAACGTTCTTCGGGGCGAA
AACTCTCAAGGATCTTACCGCTGTTGAGATCCAGTTCGATGTAACCCACTCGTGCACCCAACTGATCTTC
AGCATCTTTTACTTTCACCAGCGTTTCTGGGTGAGCAAAAACAGGAAGGCAAAATGCCGCAAAAAAGGGA
ATAAGGGCGACACGGAAATGTTGAATACTCATACTCTTCCTTTTTCAATATTATTGAAGCATTTATCAGG
GTTATTGTCTCATGAGCGGATACATATTTGAATGTATTTAGAAAAATAAACAAATAGGGGTTCCGCGCAC
ATTTCCCCGAAAAGTGCCACCTGACGTCTAAGAAACCATTATTATCATGACATTAACCTATAAAAATAGG
CGTATCACGAGGCCCTTTCGTCTCGCGCGTTTCGGTGATGACGGTGAAAACCTCTGACACATGCAGCTCC
CGGAGACGGTCACAGCTTGTCTGTAAGCGGATGCCGGGAGCAGACAAGCCCGTCAGGGCGCGTCAGCGGG
TGTTGGCGGGTGTCGGGGCTGGCTTAACTATGCGGCATCAGAGCAGATTGTACTGAGAGTGCACCATATG
CGGTGTGAAATACCGCACAGATGCGTAAGGAGAAAATACCGCATCAGGCGCCATTCGCCATTCAGGCTGC
GCAACTGTTGGGAAGGGCGATCGGTGCGGGCCTCTTCGCTATTACGCCAGCTGGCGAAAGGGGGATGTGC
TGCAAGGCGATTAAGTTGGGTAACGCCAGGGTTTTCCCAGTCACGACGTTGTAAAACGACGGCGCAAGGA
ATGGTGCATGCAAGGAGATGGCGCCCAACAGTCCCCCGGCCACGGGGCCTGCCACCATACCCACGCCGAA
ACAAGCGCTCATGAGCCCGAAGTGGCGAGCCCGATCTTCCCCATCGGTGATGTCGGCGATATAGGCGCCA
GCAACCGCACCTGTGGCGCCGGTGATGCCGGCCACGATGCGTCCGGCGTAGAGGCGATTAGTCCAATTTG
TTAAAGACAGGATATCAGTGGTCCAGGCTCTAGTTTTGACTCAACAATATCACCAGCTGAAGCCTATAGA
GTACGAGCCATAGATAAAATAAAAGATTTTATTTAGTCTCCAGAAAAAGGGGGG
