>Addgene plasmid #124961 | RV-mCD4-HH5-1 | depositor partial sequence | sequence record 238825 | TCR-HH5-1
CTCGAGGCCACCATGCACAGCCTCCTGGGGTTGTTGTTGTGGCTGCAACTGACAAGGGTGAATAGTCAAC
TAGCAGAAGAGAATTCGTGGGCCCTGAGCGTCCACGAGGGTGAAAGTGTCACGGTGAATTGTAGTTACAA
GACATCCATAACTGCCCTACAGTGGTACAGACAGAAGTCAGGCAAAGGCCCTGCCCAGCTAATCTTAATA
CGTTCAAATGAGAGAGAGAAGCGCAATGGAAGACTCAGAGCCACCCTTGACACCTCCAGCCAGAGCAGCT
CCTTGTCCATCACTGCTACTCGGTGTGAAGACACCGCTGTGTACTTCTGTGCTACTGATGATACCAATAC
AGGCAAATTAACCTTTGGGGATGGGACCGTGCTCACAGTGAAGCCAAACATCCAGAACCCAGAACCTGCT
GTGTACCAGTTAAAAGATCCTCGGTCTCAGGACAGCACCCTCTGCCTGTTCACCGACTTTGACTCCCAAA
TCAATGTGCCGAAAACCATGGAATCTGGAACGTTCATCACTGACAAAACTGTGCTGGACATGAAAGCTAT
GGATTCCAAGAGCAATGGGGCCATTGCCTGGAGCAACCAGACAAGCTTCACCTGCCAAGATATCTTCAAA
GAGACCAACGCCACCTACCCCAGTTCAGACGTTCCCTGTGATGCCACGTTGACTGAGAAAAGCTTTGAAA
CAGATATGAACCTAAACTTTCAAAACCTGTCAGTTATGGGACTCCGAATCCTCCTGCTGAAAGTAGCCGG
ATTTAACCTGCTCATGACGCTGAGGCTGTGGTCCAGTGGCTCCGGAGCCACGAACTTCTCTCTGTTAAAG
CAAGCAGGAGACGTGGAAGAAAACCCCGGTCCCATGGGCTCCAGGCTCTTCTTCGTGCTCTCCAGTCTCC
TGTGTTCAAAACACATGGAGGCTGCAGTCACCCAAAGCCCAAGAAACAAGGTGGCAGTAACAGGAGGAAA
GGTGACATTGAGCTGTAATCAGACTAATAACCACAACAACATGTACTGGTATCGGCAGGACACGGGGCAT
GGGCTGAGGCTGATCCATTATTCATATGGTGCTGGCAGCACTGAGAAAGGAGATATCCCTGATGGATACA
AGGCCTCCAGACCAAGCCAAGAGAACTTCTCCCTCATTCTGGAGTTGGCTACCCCCTCTCAGACATCAGT
GTACTTCTGTGCCAGCGGTGGGACAGGGGGCAACCAAGACACCCAGTACTTTGGGCCAGGCACTCGGCTC
CTCGTGTTAGAAGATCT
